Addgene plasmid #136019: psiCHECK3-ZC3H15-Reverse-Complement
Purpose: The Reverse Complement of ZC3H15 3'UTR inserted into the 3'UTR of Renilla luciferase in the psiCHECK3 plasmid
Depositing lab: Anthony Leung. Depositing organization: Johns Hopkins School of Public Health. Publication: Structure-Mediated RNA Decay by UPF1 and G3BP1. Fischer JW, Busa VF, Shao Y, Leung AKL. Mol Cell. 2020 Apr 2;78(1):70-84.e6. doi: 10.1016/j.molcel.2020.01.021. Epub 2020 Feb 3. PubMed 32017897.
Backbone
  Vector backbone: Modified psCHECK2
  Backbone manufacturer: Promega
  Modifications to backbone: Modified so both Renilla and Firefly luciferase contain an intron for RT-qPCR
  Vector type: Mammalian Expression, Luciferase
Growth in bacteria
  Bacterial resistance: Ampicillin, 100 μg/mL
  Growth temperature: 37°C
  Growth strain: DH5alpha
  Copy number: Unknown
Gene/Insert
  Gene/Insert name: ZC3H15 3'UTR (Reverse Complement)
  Species: H. sapiens (human)
  GenBank ID: NM_018471.2
  Entrez Gene: ZC3H15 (a.k.a. DFRP1, HT010, LEREPO4, MSTP012)
Terms and licenses: Academic/Nonprofit Terms; Industry Terms: Not Available to Industry
How to cite: psiCHECK3-ZC3H15-Reverse-Complement was a gift from Anthony Leung (Addgene plasmid # 136019 ; http://n2t.net/addgene:136019 ; RRID:Addgene_136019)
