[The description below was written by a language model from this plasmid's Addgene catalogue record and pLannotate feature annotations shown in this document.]
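Description:
psiCHECK3-ZC3H15-Reverse-Complement is a dual-luciferase reporter plasmid for mammalian cells, built on a modified version of Promega's psiCHECK-2 backbone. It is propagated in E. coli through a high-copy ColE1/pUC-type origin and selected with ampicillin via the β-lactamase gene. The defining modification of the "psiCHECK3" backbone is that both luciferase transcription units carry an intron, which the record says was done to support RT-qPCR measurement of the reporter transcripts. The feature tables accordingly show a chimeric β-globin/immunoglobulin heavy chain intron upstream of each coding sequence.

The test cassette consists of the SV40 enhancer/early promoter, the chimeric intron, a T7 promoter and human codon-optimized Renilla luciferase (hRluc), terminated by a synthetic poly(A) signal. The reverse complement of the human ZC3H15 3'UTR is inserted between the hRluc stop codon and this poly(A) signal, so that it becomes part of the Renilla mRNA's 3'UTR. A second cassette, driven by the HSV thymidine kinase promoter with its own intron and T7 promoter, expresses firefly luciferase (luc+) with an SV40 poly(A) signal and serves as an internal normalization control on the same plasmid. The ratio of Renilla to firefly signal or mRNA reports the effect of the inserted sequence on transcript stability or expression. The associated work concerns structure-mediated RNA decay, but the record does not state this construct's specific role.

The insert itself is not annotated in either feature table. In the sequencing-derived record (7,106 nt) there is an unannotated gap of roughly 670 nt between hRluc and the poly(A) signal, consistent with the insert. In the shorter depositor record (6,498 nt) this gap is only about 60 nt, suggesting that file may represent the backbone without the insert.
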