Features (pLannotate 1.2.2; 14 found; start..end, strand, type, name):
     62..419     +  promoter       SV40 promoter: SV40 enhancer and early promoter
    489..621     +  intron         chimeric intron: chimera between introns from human β-globin and immunoglobulin heavy chain genes
    666..684     +  promoter       T7 promoter: promoter for bacteriophage T7 RNA polymerase
    694..1629    +  CDS            hRluc: Renilla luciferase human codon-optimized
   1688..1736    +  polyA_signal   poly(A) signal: synthetic polyadenylation signal
   1745..2496    +  promoter       HSV TK promoter: herpes simplex virus thymidine kinase promoter
   2566..2698    +  intron         chimeric intron: chimera between introns from human β-globin and immunoglobulin heavy chain genes
   2743..2761    +  promoter       T7 promoter: promoter for bacteriophage T7 RNA polymerase
   2776..4428    +  CDS            luciferase: firefly luciferase; luc+; enhanced luc+ version of the luciferase gene AAS38485.1 42718124.0
   4453..4574    -  polyA_signal   SV40 poly(A) signal: SV40 polyadenylation signal
   4597..4665    -  CDS            large T antigen (fragment): large T antigen from SV40 (simian virus 40)
   4707..4811    +  promoter       AmpR promoter: bla
   4812..5672    +  CDS            AmpR: β-lactamase; bla; confers resistance to ampicillin, carbenicillin, and related antibiotics
   5843..6431    +  rep_origin     ori: high-copy-number ColE1/pMB1/pBR322/pUC origin of replication
>Addgene plasmid #136019 | psiCHECK3-ZC3H15-Reverse-Complement | depositor full sequence | sequence record 263050 | psiCHECK3-ZC3H15-Reverse-Complement sequence 6498 bps
AGATCTGCGCAGCACCATGGCCTGAAATAACCTCTGAAAGAGGAACTTGGTTAGGTACCTTCTGAGGCGG
AAAGAACCAGCTGTGGAATGTGTGTCAGTTAGGGTGTGGAAAGTCCCCAGGCTCCCCAGCAGGCAGAAGT
ATGCAAAGCATGCATCTCAATTAGTCAGCAACCAGGTGTGGAAAGTCCCCAGGCTCCCCAGCAGGCAGAA
GTATGCAAAGCATGCATCTCAATTAGTCAGCAACCATAGTCCCGCCCCTAACTCCGCCCATCCCGCCCCT
AACTCCGCCCAGTTCCGCCCATTCTCCGCCCCATGGCTGACTAATTTTTTTTATTTATGCAGAGGCCGAG
GCCGCCTCGGCCTCTGAGCTATTCCAGAAGTAGTGAGGAGGCTTTTTTGGAGGCCTAGGCTTTTGCAAAA
AGCTTGATTCTTCTGACACAACAGTCTCGAACTTAAGCTGCAGAAGTTGGTCGTGAGGCACTGGGCAGGT
AAGTATCAAGGTTACAAGACAGGTTTAAGGAGACCAATAGAAACTGGGCTTGTCGAGACAGAGAAGACTC
TTGCGTTTCTGATAGGCACCTATTGGTCTTACTGACATCCACTTTGCCTTTCTCTCCACAGGTGTCCACT
CCCAGTTCAATTACAGCTCTTAAGGCTAGAGTACTTAATACGACTCACTATAGGCTAGCCACCATGGCTT
CCAAGGTGTACGACCCCGAGCAACGCAAACGCATGATCACTGGGCCTCAGTGGTGGGCTCGCTGCAAGCA
AATGAACGTGCTGGACTCCTTCATCAACTACTATGATTCCGAGAAGCACGCCGAGAACGCCGTGATTTTT
CTGCATGGTAACGCTGCCTCCAGCTACCTGTGGAGGCACGTCGTGCCTCACATCGAGCCCGTGGCTAGAT
GCATCATCCCTGATCTGATCGGAATGGGTAAGTCCGGCAAGAGCGGGAATGGCTCATATCGCCTCCTGGA
TCACTACAAGTACCTCACCGCTTGGTTCGAGCTGCTGAACCTTCCAAAGAAAATCATCTTTGTGGGCCAC
GACTGGGGGGCTTGTCTGGCCTTTCACTACTCCTACGAGCACCAAGACAAGATCAAGGCCATCGTCCATG
CTGAGAGTGTCGTGGACGTGATCGAGTCCTGGGACGAGTGGCCTGACATCGAGGAGGATATCGCCCTGAT
CAAGAGCGAAGAGGGCGAGAAAATGGTGCTTGAGAATAACTTCTTCGTCGAGACCATGCTCCCAAGCAAG
ATCATGCGGAAACTGGAGCCTGAGGAGTTCGCTGCCTACCTGGAGCCATTCAAGGAGAAGGGCGAGGTTA
GACGGCCTACCCTCTCCTGGCCTCGCGAGATCCCTCTCGTTAAGGGAGGCAAGCCCGACGTCGTCCAGAT
TGTCCGCAACTACAACGCCTACCTTCGGGCCAGCGACGATCTGCCTAAGATGTTCATCGAGTCCGACCCT
GGGTTCTTTTCCAACGCTATTGTCGAGGGAGCTAAGAAGTTCCCTAACACCGAGTTCGTGAAGGTGAAGG
GCCTCCACTTCAGCCAGGAGGACGCTCCAGATGAAATGGGTAAGTACATCAAGAGCTTCGTGGAGCGCGT
GCTGAAGAACGAGCAGTAATTCTAGGCGATCGCTCGAGCCCGGGAATTCGTTTAAACCTAGAGCGGCCGC
TGGCCGCAATAAAATATCTTTATTTTCATTACATCTGTGTGTTGGTTTTTTGTGTGAGGATCTAAATGAG
TCTTCGGACCTCGCGGGGGCCGCTTAAGCGGTGGTTAGGGTTTGTCTGACGCGGGGGGAGGGGGAAGGAA
CGAAACACTCTCATTCGGAGGCGGCTCGGGGTTTGGTCTTGGTGGCCACGGGCACGCAGAAGAGCGCCGC
GATCCTCTTAAGCACCCCCCCGCCCTCCGTGGAGGCGGGGGTTTGGTCGGCGGGTGGTAACTGGCGGGCC
GCTGACTCGGGCGGGTCGCGCGCCCCAGAGTGTGACCTTTTCGGTCTGCTCGCAGACCCCCGGGCGGCGC
CGCCGCGGCGGCGACGGGCTCGCTGGGTCCTAGGCTCCATGGGGACCGTATACGTGGACAGGCTCTGGAG
CATCCGCACGACTGCGGTGATATTACCGGAGACCTTCTGCGGGACGAGCCGGGTCACGCGGCTGACGCGG
AGCGTCCGTTGGGCGACAAACACCAGGACGGGGCACAGGTACACTATCTTGTCACCCGGAGGCGCGAGGG
ACTGCAGGAGCTTCAGGGAGTGGCGCAGCTGCTTCATCCCCGTGGCCCGTTGCTCGCGTTTGCTGGCGGT
GTCCCCGGAAGAAATATATTTGCATGTCTTTAGTTCTATGATGACACAAACCCCGCCCAGCGTCTTGTCA
TTGGCGAATTCGAACACGCAGATGCAGTCGGGGCGGCGCGGTCCCAGGTCCACTTCGCATATTAAGGTGA
CGCGTGTGGCCTCGAACACCGAGCGACCCTGCAGCGACCCGCTTAAAAGCTTGATTCTTCTGACACAACA
GTCTCGAACTTAAGCTGCAGAAGTTGGTCGTGAGGCACTGGGCAGGTAAGTATCAAGGTTACAAGACAGG
TTTAAGGAGACCAATAGAAACTGGGCTTGTCGAGACAGAGAAGACTCTTGCGTTTCTGATAGGCACCTAT
TGGTCTTACTGACATCCACTTTGCCTTTCTCTCCACAGGTGTCCACTCCCAGTTCAATTACAGCTCTTAA
GGCTAGAGTACTTAATACGACTCACTATAGGCTAGCAAAGCCACCATGGCCGATGCTAAGAACATTAAGA
AGGGCCCTGCTCCCTTCTACCCTCTGGAGGATGGCACCGCTGGCGAGCAGCTGCACAAGGCCATGAAGAG
GTATGCCCTGGTGCCTGGCACCATTGCCTTCACCGATGCCCACATTGAGGTGGACATCACCTATGCCGAG
TACTTCGAGATGTCTGTGCGCCTGGCCGAGGCCATGAAGAGGTACGGCCTGAACACCAACCACCGCATCG
TGGTGTGCTCTGAGAACTCTCTGCAGTTCTTCATGCCAGTGCTGGGCGCCCTGTTCATCGGAGTGGCCGT
GGCCCCTGCTAACGACATTTACAACGAGCGCGAGCTGCTGAACAGCATGGGCATTTCTCAGCCTACCGTG
GTGTTCGTGTCTAAGAAGGGCCTGCAGAAGATCCTGAACGTGCAGAAGAAGCTGCCTATCATCCAGAAGA
TCATCATCATGGACTCTAAGACCGACTACCAGGGCTTCCAGAGCATGTACACATTCGTGACATCTCATCT
GCCTCCTGGCTTCAACGAGTACGACTTCGTGCCAGAGTCTTTCGACAGGGACAAAACCATTGCCCTGATC
ATGAACAGCTCTGGGTCTACCGGCCTGCCTAAGGGCGTGGCCCTGCCTCATCGCACCGCCTGTGTGCGCT
TCTCTCACGCCCGCGACCCTATTTTCGGCAACCAGATCATCCCCGACACCGCTATTCTGAGCGTGGTGCC
ATTCCACCACGGCTTCGGCATGTTCACCACCCTGGGCTACCTGATTTGCGGCTTTCGGGTGGTGCTGATG
TACCGCTTCGAGGAGGAGCTGTTCCTGCGCAGCCTGCAAGACTACAAAATTCAGTCTGCCCTGCTGGTGC
CAACCCTGTTCAGCTTCTTCGCTAAGAGCACCCTGATCGACAAGTACGACCTGTCTAACCTGCACGAGAT
TGCCTCTGGCGGCGCCCCACTGTCTAAGGAGGTGGGCGAAGCCGTGGCCAAGCGCTTTCATCTGCCAGGC
ATCCGCCAGGGCTACGGCCTGACCGAGACAACCAGCGCCATTCTGATTACCCCAGAGGGCGACGACAAGC
CTGGCGCCGTGGGCAAGGTGGTGCCATTCTTCGAGGCCAAGGTGGTGGACCTGGACACCGGCAAGACCCT
GGGAGTGAACCAGCGCGGCGAGCTGTGTGTGCGCGGCCCTATGATTATGTCCGGCTACGTGAATAACCCT
GAGGCCACAAACGCCCTGATCGACAAGGACGGCTGGCTGCACTCTGGCGACATTGCCTACTGGGACGAGG
ACGAGCACTTCTTCATCGTGGACCGCCTGAAGTCTCTGATCAAGTACAAGGGCTACCAGGTGGCCCCAGC
CGAGCTGGAGTCTATCCTGCTGCAGCACCCTAACATTTTCGACGCCGGAGTGGCCGGCCTGCCCGACGAC
GATGCCGGCGAGCTGCCTGCCGCCGTCGTCGTGCTGGAACACGGCAAGACCATGACCGAGAAGGAGATCG
TGGACTATGTGGCCAGCCAGGTGACAACCGCCAAGAAGCTGCGCGGCGGAGTGGTGTTCGTGGACGAGGT
GCCCAAGGGCCTGACCGGCAAGCTGGACGCCCGCAAGATCCGCGAGATCCTGATCAAGGCTAAGAAAGGC
GGCAAGATCGCCGTGTAATGCGGCCGCTTCGAGCAGACATGATAAGATACATTGATGAGTTTGGACAAAC
CACAACTAGAATGCAGTGAAAAAAATGCTTTATTTGTGAAATTTGTGATGCTATTGCTTTATTTGTAACC
ATTATAAGCTGCAATAAACAAGTTAACAACAACAATTGCATTCATTTTATGTTTCAGGTTCAGGGGGAGG
TGTGGGAGGTTTTTTAAAGCAAGTAAAACCTCTACAAATGTGGTAAAATCGATAAGGATCCAGGTGGCAC
TTTTCGGGGAAATGTGCGCGGAACCCCTATTTGTTTATTTTTCTAAATACATTCAAATATGTATCCGCTC
ATGAGACAATAACCCTGATAAATGCTTCAATAATATTGAAAAAGGAAGAGTATGAGTATTCAACATTTCC
GTGTCGCCCTTATTCCCTTTTTTGCGGCATTTTGCCTTCCTGTTTTTGCTCACCCAGAAACGCTGGTGAA
AGTAAAAGATGCTGAAGATCAGTTGGGTGCACGAGTGGGTTACATCGAACTGGATCTCAACAGCGGTAAG
ATCCTTGAGAGTTTTCGCCCCGAAGAACGTTTTCCAATGATGAGCACTTTTAAAGTTCTGCTATGTGGCG
CGGTATTATCCCGTATTGACGCCGGGCAAGAGCAACTCGGTCGCCGCATACACTATTCTCAGAATGACTT
GGTTGAGTACTCACCAGTCACAGAAAAGCATCTTACGGATGGCATGACAGTAAGAGAATTATGCAGTGCT
GCCATAACCATGAGTGATAACACTGCGGCCAACTTACTTCTGACAACGATCGGAGGACCGAAGGAGCTAA
CCGCTTTTTTGCACAACATGGGGGATCATGTAACTCGCCTTGATCGTTGGGAACCGGAGCTGAATGAAGC
CATACCAAACGACGAGCGTGACACCACGATGCCTGTAGCAATGGCAACAACGTTGCGCAAACTATTAACT
GGCGAACTACTTACTCTAGCTTCCCGGCAACAATTAATAGACTGGATGGAGGCGGATAAAGTTGCAGGAC
CACTTCTGCGCTCGGCCCTTCCGGCTGGCTGGTTTATTGCTGATAAATCTGGAGCCGGTGAGCGTGGGTC
TCGCGGTATCATTGCAGCACTGGGGCCAGATGGTAAGCCCTCCCGTATCGTAGTTATCTACACGACGGGG
AGTCAGGCAACTATGGATGAACGAAATAGACAGATCGCTGAGATAGGTGCCTCACTGATTAAGCATTGGT
AACTGTCAGACCAAGTTTACTCATATATACTTTAGATTGATTTAAAACTTCATTTTTAATTTAAAAGGAT
CTAGGTGAAGATCCTTTTTGATAATCTCATGACCAAAATCCCTTAACGTGAGTTTTCGTTCCACTGAGCG
TCAGACCCCGTAGAAAAGATCAAAGGATCTTCTTGAGATCCTTTTTTTCTGCGCGTAATCTGCTGCTTGC
AAACAAAAAAACCACCGCTACCAGCGGTGGTTTGTTTGCCGGATCAAGAGCTACCAACTCTTTTTCCGAA
GGTAACTGGCTTCAGCAGAGCGCAGATACCAAATACTGTTCTTCTAGTGTAGCCGTAGTTAGGCCACCAC
TTCAAGAACTCTGTAGCACCGCCTACATACCTCGCTCTGCTAATCCTGTTACCAGTGGCTGCTGCCAGTG
GCGATAAGTCGTGTCTTACCGGGTTGGACTCAAGACGATAGTTACCGGATAAGGCGCAGCGGTCGGGCTG
AACGGGGGGTTCGTGCACACAGCCCAGCTTGGAGCGAACGACCTACACCGAACTGAGATACCTACAGCGT
GAGCTATGAGAAAGCGCCACGCTTCCCGAAGGGAGAAAGGCGGACAGGTATCCGGTAAGCGGCAGGGTCG
GAACAGGAGAGCGCACGAGGGAGCTTCCAGGGGGAAACGCCTGGTATCTTTATAGTCCTGTCGGGTTTCG
CCACCTCTGACTTGAGCGTCGATTTTTGTGATGCTCGTCAGGGGGGCGGAGCCTATGGAAAAACGCCAGC
AACGCGGCCTTTTTACGGTTCCTGGCCTTTTGCTGGCCTTTTGCTCACATGGCTCGAC
