Features (pLannotate 1.2.2; 14 found; start..end, strand, type, name):
    114..471     +  promoter       SV40 promoter: SV40 enhancer and early promoter
    541..673     +  intron         chimeric intron: chimera between introns from human β-globin and immunoglobulin heavy chain genes
    718..736     +  promoter       T7 promoter: promoter for bacteriophage T7 RNA polymerase
    746..1681    +  CDS            hRluc: Renilla luciferase human codon-optimized
   2348..2396    +  polyA_signal   poly(A) signal: synthetic polyadenylation signal
   2405..3156    +  promoter       HSV TK promoter: herpes simplex virus thymidine kinase promoter
   3226..3358    +  intron         chimeric intron: chimera between introns from human β-globin and immunoglobulin heavy chain genes
   3403..3421    +  promoter       T7 promoter: promoter for bacteriophage T7 RNA polymerase
   3436..5088    +  CDS            luciferase: firefly luciferase; luc+; enhanced luc+ version of the luciferase gene AAS38485.1 42718124.0
   5113..5234    -  polyA_signal   SV40 poly(A) signal: SV40 polyadenylation signal
   5257..5325    -  CDS            large T antigen (fragment): large T antigen from SV40 (simian virus 40)
   5367..5471    +  promoter       AmpR promoter: bla
   5472..6332    +  CDS            AmpR: β-lactamase; bla; confers resistance to ampicillin, carbenicillin, and related antibiotics
   6503..7091    +  rep_origin     ori: high-copy-number ColE1/pMB1/pBR322/pUC origin of replication
>Addgene plasmid #136019 | psiCHECK3-ZC3H15-Reverse-Complement | addgene full sequence | sequence record 269962 | Addgene NGS Result
GCCTTTTTACGGTTCCTGGCCTTTTGCTGGCCTTTTGCTCACATGGCTCGACAGATCTGCGCAGCACCAT
GGCCTGAAATAACCTCTGAAAGAGGAACTTGGTTAGGTACCTTCTGAGGCGGAAAGAACCAGCTGTGGAA
TGTGTGTCAGTTAGGGTGTGGAAAGTCCCCAGGCTCCCCAGCAGGCAGAAGTATGCAAAGCATGCATCTC
AATTAGTCAGCAACCAGGTGTGGAAAGTCCCCAGGCTCCCCAGCAGGCAGAAGTATGCAAAGCATGCATC
TCAATTAGTCAGCAACCATAGTCCCGCCCCTAACTCCGCCCATCCCGCCCCTAACTCCGCCCAGTTCCGC
CCATTCTCCGCCCCATGGCTGACTAATTTTTTTTATTTATGCAGAGGCCGAGGCCGCCTCGGCCTCTGAG
CTATTCCAGAAGTAGTGAGGAGGCTTTTTTGGAGGCCTAGGCTTTTGCAAAAAGCTTGATTCTTCTGACA
CAACAGTCTCGAACTTAAGCTGCAGAAGTTGGTCGTGAGGCACTGGGCAGGTAAGTATCAAGGTTACAAG
ACAGGTTTAAGGAGACCAATAGAAACTGGGCTTGTCGAGACAGAGAAGACTCTTGCGTTTCTGATAGGCA
CCTATTGGTCTTACTGACATCCACTTTGCCTTTCTCTCCACAGGTGTCCACTCCCAGTTCAATTACAGCT
CTTAAGGCTAGAGTACTTAATACGACTCACTATAGGCTAGCCACCATGGCTTCCAAGGTGTACGACCCCG
AGCAACGCAAACGCATGATCACTGGGCCTCAGTGGTGGGCTCGCTGCAAGCAAATGAACGTGCTGGACTC
CTTCATCAACTACTATGATTCCGAGAAGCACGCCGAGAACGCCGTGATTTTTCTGCATGGTAACGCTGCC
TCCAGCTACCTGTGGAGGCACGTCGTGCCTCACATCGAGCCCGTGGCTAGATGCATCATCCCTGATCTGA
TCGGAATGGGTAAGTCCGGCAAGAGCGGGAATGGCTCATATCGCCTCCTGGATCACTACAAGTACCTCAC
CGCTTGGTTCGAGCTGCTGAACCTTCCAAAGAAAATCATCTTTGTGGGCCACGACTGGGGGGCTTGTCTG
GCCTTTCACTACTCCTACGAGCACCAAGACAAGATCAAGGCCATCGTCCATGCTGAGAGTGTCGTGGACG
TGATCGAGTCCTGGGACGAGTGGCCTGACATCGAGGAGGATATCGCCCTGATCAAGAGCGAAGAGGGCGA
GAAAATGGTGCTTGAGAATAACTTCTTCGTCGAGACCATGCTCCCAAGCAAGATCATGCGGAAACTGGAG
CCTGAGGAGTTCGCTGCCTACCTGGAGCCATTCAAGGAGAAGGGCGAGGTTAGACGGCCTACCCTCTCCT
GGCCTCGCGAGATCCCTCTCGTTAAGGGAGGCAAGCCCGACGTCGTCCAGATTGTCCGCAACTACAACGC
CTACCTTCGGGCCAGCGACGATCTGCCTAAGATGTTCATCGAGTCCGACCCTGGGTTCTTTTCCAACGCT
ATTGTCGAGGGAGCTAAGAAGTTCCCTAACACCGAGTTCGTGAAGGTGAAGGGCCTCCACTTCAGCCAGG
AGGACGCTCCAGATGAAATGGGTAAGTACATCAAGAGCTTCGTGGAGCGCGTGCTGAAGAACGAGCAGTA
ATTCTAGGCGATCGCTCGAGTTGGATTTTAATGTATGATGGTCTTTATTTACAACTTTATTGGCAAAAAA
GAAAAGGGAAACTTTTAAACAATTTAACACAGGGCATTGTAGCTGATCCTGTCAGATAAAGAAGTTCCAT
TTTAAATGTCCATCTAATTGTCCAAAGATACACAATACTGAATCTGCATACGCAGTTTCCTTTATGAAGT
ACAGTGCTCATGTTTTAGGCAGTCTTCTAAACATACAAATACAGAGGAAATTAAATCACTCATTAAAAAC
TGTGTCAAATGAAGGGTATTTTAAATATAAGTTTGTTGTTTCTGGTAATAGCACATGCCCAAATGAAAAC
CAAAAGATGGAAAGGCAGATACACTTCTTACTTGGGTGGACAGTTACAACATCAATCATTTTCTGCAATG
ACCATTATATTTTCAATTTATCATGAACTACTCTGAACTTACTATGAGATGTAGCCAAAGTCAGAAGAGA
AGATGTAGGGACAAGATGCCTTTTTTGCAGGAGGTTAACTCCTCCAGAATCAGCATAGGAAATAAACATC
CTGTTGATTCTAGGTGGAAAGAAATTAATGTAGTCAATTTCAACTCGTGCTGAGCTGACTTAATTTTTTC
AGCGATGTGTTTGGTACCTAGAGCGGCCGCTGGCCGCAATAAAATATCTTTATTTTCATTACATCTGTGT
GTTGGTTTTTTGTGTGAGGATCTAAATGAGTCTTCGGACCTCGCGGGGGCCGCTTAAGCGGTGGTTAGGG
TTTGTCTGACGCGGGGGGAGGGGGAAGGAACGAAACACTCTCATTCGGAGGCGGCTCGGGGTTTGGTCTT
GGTGGCCACGGGCACGCAGAAGAGCGCCGCGATCCTCTTAAGCACCCCCCCGCCCTCCGTGGAGGCGGGG
GTTTGGTCGGCGGGTGGTAACTGGCGGGCCGCTGACTCGGGCGGGTCGCGCGCCCCAGAGTGTGACCTTT
TCGGTCTGCTCGCAGACCCCCGGGCGGCGCCGCCGCGGCGGCGACGGGCTCGCTGGGTCCTAGGCTCCAT
GGGGACCGTATACGTGGACAGGCTCTGGAGCATCCGCACGACTGCGGTGATATTACCGGAGACCTTCTGC
GGGACGAGCCGGGTCACGCGGCTGACGCGGAGCGTCCGTTGGGCGACAAACACCAGGACGGGGCACAGGT
ACACTATCTTGTCACCCGGAGGCGCGAGGGACTGCAGGAGCTTCAGGGAGTGGCGCAGCTGCTTCATCCC
CGTGGCCCGTTGCTCGCGTTTGCTGGCGGTGTCCCCGGAAGAAATATATTTGCATGTCTTTAGTTCTATG
ATGACACAAACCCCGCCCAGCGTCTTGTCATTGGCGAATTCGAACACGCAGATGCAGTCGGGGCGGCGCG
GTCCCAGGTCCACTTCGCATATTAAGGTGACGCGTGTGGCCTCGAACACCGAGCGACCCTGCAGCGACCC
GCTTAAAAGCTTGATTCTTCTGACACAACAGTCTCGAACTTAAGCTGCAGAAGTTGGTCGTGAGGCACTG
GGCAGGTAAGTATCAAGGTTACAAGACAGGTTTAAGGAGACCAATAGAAACTGGGCTTGTCGAGACAGAG
AAGACTCTTGCGTTTCTGATAGGCACCTATTGGTCTTACTGACATCCACTTTGCCTTTCTCTCCACAGGT
GTCCACTCCCAGTTCAATTACAGCTCTTAAGGCTAGAGTACTTAATACGACTCACTATAGGCTAGCAAAG
CCACCATGGCCGATGCTAAGAACATTAAGAAGGGCCCTGCTCCCTTCTACCCTCTGGAGGATGGCACCGC
TGGCGAGCAGCTGCACAAGGCCATGAAGAGGTATGCCCTGGTGCCTGGCACCATTGCCTTCACCGATGCC
CACATTGAGGTGGACATCACCTATGCCGAGTACTTCGAGATGTCTGTGCGCCTGGCCGAGGCCATGAAGA
GGTACGGCCTGAACACCAACCACCGCATCGTGGTGTGCTCTGAGAACTCTCTGCAGTTCTTCATGCCAGT
GCTGGGCGCCCTGTTCATCGGAGTGGCCGTGGCCCCTGCTAACGACATTTACAACGAGCGCGAGCTGCTG
AACAGCATGGGCATTTCTCAGCCTACCGTGGTGTTCGTGTCTAAGAAGGGCCTGCAGAAGATCCTGAACG
TGCAGAAGAAGCTGCCTATCATCCAGAAGATCATCATCATGGACTCTAAGACCGACTACCAGGGCTTCCA
GAGCATGTACACATTCGTGACATCTCATCTGCCTCCTGGCTTCAACGAGTACGACTTCGTGCCAGAGTCT
TTCGACAGGGACAAAACCATTGCCCTGATCATGAACAGCTCTGGGTCTACCGGCCTGCCTAAGGGCGTGG
CCCTGCCTCATCGCACCGCCTGTGTGCGCTTCTCTCACGCCCGCGACCCTATTTTCGGCAACCAGATCAT
CCCCGACACCGCTATTCTGAGCGTGGTGCCATTCCACCACGGCTTCGGCATGTTCACCACCCTGGGCTAC
CTGATTTGCGGCTTTCGGGTGGTGCTGATGTACCGCTTCGAGGAGGAGCTGTTCCTGCGCAGCCTGCAAG
ACTACAAAATTCAGTCTGCCCTGCTGGTGCCAACCCTGTTCAGCTTCTTCGCTAAGAGCACCCTGATCGA
CAAGTACGACCTGTCTAACCTGCACGAGATTGCCTCTGGCGGCGCCCCACTGTCTAAGGAGGTGGGCGAA
GCCGTGGCCAAGCGCTTTCATCTGCCAGGCATCCGCCAGGGCTACGGCCTGACCGAGACAACCAGCGCCA
TTCTGATTACCCCAGAGGGCGACGACAAGCCTGGCGCCGTGGGCAAGGTGGTGCCATTCTTCGAGGCCAA
GGTGGTGGACCTGGACACCGGCAAGACCCTGGGAGTGAACCAGCGCGGCGAGCTGTGTGTGCGCGGCCCT
ATGATTATGTCCGGCTACGTGAATAACCCTGAGGCCACAAACGCCCTGATCGACAAGGACGGCTGGCTGC
ACTCTGGCGACATTGCCTACTGGGACGAGGACGAGCACTTCTTCATCGTGGACCGCCTGAAGTCTCTGAT
CAAGTACAAGGGCTACCAGGTGGCCCCAGCCGAGCTGGAGTCTATCCTGCTGCAGCACCCTAACATTTTC
GACGCCGGAGTGGCCGGCCTGCCCGACGACGATGCCGGCGAGCTGCCTGCCGCCGTCGTCGTGCTGGAAC
ACGGCAAGACCATGACCGAGAAGGAGATCGTGGACTATGTGGCCAGCCAGGTGACAACCGCCAAGAAGCT
GCGCGGCGGAGTGGTGTTCGTGGACGAGGTGCCCAAGGGCCTGACCGGCAAGCTGGACGCCCGCAAGATC
CGCGAGATCCTGATCAAGGCTAAGAAAGGCGGCAAGATCGCCGTGTAATGCGGCCGCTTCGAGCAGACAT
GATAAGATACATTGATGAGTTTGGACAAACCACAACTAGAATGCAGTGAAAAAAATGCTTTATTTGTGAA
ATTTGTGATGCTATTGCTTTATTTGTAACCATTATAAGCTGCAATAAACAAGTTAACAACAACAATTGCA
TTCATTTTATGTTTCAGGTTCAGGGGGAGGTGTGGGAGGTTTTTTAAAGCAAGTAAAACCTCTACAAATG
TGGTAAAATCGATAAGGATCCAGGTGGCACTTTTCGGGGAAATGTGCGCGGAACCCCTATTTGTTTATTT
TTCTAAATACATTCAAATATGTATCCGCTCATGAGACAATAACCCTGATAAATGCTTCAATAATATTGAA
AAAGGAAGAGTATGAGTATTCAACATTTCCGTGTCGCCCTTATTCCCTTTTTTGCGGCATTTTGCCTTCC
TGTTTTTGCTCACCCAGAAACGCTGGTGAAAGTAAAAGATGCTGAAGATCAGTTGGGTGCACGAGTGGGT
TACATCGAACTGGATCTCAACAGCGGTAAGATCCTTGAGAGTTTTCGCCCCGAAGAACGTTTTCCAATGA
TGAGCACTTTTAAAGTTCTGCTATGTGGCGCGGTATTATCCCGTATTGACGCCGGGCAAGAGCAACTCGG
TCGCCGCATACACTATTCTCAGAATGACTTGGTTGAGTACTCACCAGTCACAGAAAAGCATCTTACGGAT
GGCATGACAGTAAGAGAATTATGCAGTGCTGCCATAACCATGAGTGATAACACTGCGGCCAACTTACTTC
TGACAACGATCGGAGGACCGAAGGAGCTAACCGCTTTTTTGCACAACATGGGGGATCATGTAACTCGCCT
TGATCGTTGGGAACCGGAGCTGAATGAAGCCATACCAAACGACGAGCGTGACACCACGATGCCTGTAGCA
ATGGCAACAACGTTGCGCAAACTATTAACTGGCGAACTACTTACTCTAGCTTCCCGGCAACAATTAATAG
ACTGGATGGAGGCGGATAAAGTTGCAGGACCACTTCTGCGCTCGGCCCTTCCGGCTGGCTGGTTTATTGC
TGATAAATCTGGAGCCGGTGAGCGTGGGTCTCGCGGTATCATTGCAGCACTGGGGCCAGATGGTAAGCCC
TCCCGTATCGTAGTTATCTACACGACGGGGAGTCAGGCAACTATGGATGAACGAAATAGACAGATCGCTG
AGATAGGTGCCTCACTGATTAAGCATTGGTAACTGTCAGACCAAGTTTACTCATATATACTTTAGATTGA
TTTAAAACTTCATTTTTAATTTAAAAGGATCTAGGTGAAGATCCTTTTTGATAATCTCATGACCAAAATC
CCTTAACGTGAGTTTTCGTTCCACTGAGCGTCAGACCCCGTAGAAAAGATCAAAGGATCTTCTTGAGATC
CTTTTTTTCTGCGCGTAATCTGCTGCTTGCAAACAAAAAAACCACCGCTACCAGCGGTGGTTTGTTTGCC
GGATCAAGAGCTACCAACTCTTTTTCCGAAGGTAACTGGCTTCAGCAGAGCGCAGATACCAAATACTGTT
CTTCTAGTGTAGCCGTAGTTAGGCCACCACTTCAAGAACTCTGTAGCACCGCCTACATACCTCGCTCTGC
TAATCCTGTTACCAGTGGCTGCTGCCAGTGGCGATAAGTCGTGTCTTACCGGGTTGGACTCAAGACGATA
GTTACCGGATAAGGCGCAGCGGTCGGGCTGAACGGGGGGTTCGTGCACACAGCCCAGCTTGGAGCGAACG
ACCTACACCGAACTGAGATACCTACAGCGTGAGCTATGAGAAAGCGCCACGCTTCCCGAAGGGAGAAAGG
CGGACAGGTATCCGGTAAGCGGCAGGGTCGGAACAGGAGAGCGCACGAGGGAGCTTCCAGGGGGAAACGC
CTGGTATCTTTATAGTCCTGTCGGGTTTCGCCACCTCTGACTTGAGCGTCGATTTTTGTGATGCTCGTCA
GGGGGGCGGAGCCTATGGAAAAACGCCAGCAACGCG
